Addgene plasmid #176321: pAB1923 REPAIR.t1-S
Purpose: CMV-HIVNES-GS-dCas13bt1- (GGS)2- huADAR2dd(E488Q/E620G/Q696L) (REPAIR.t1-S expression, specificity enhancing mutations)
Depositing lab: Feng Zhang. Publication: Compact RNA editors with small Cas13 proteins. Kannan S, Altae-Tran H, Jin X, Madigan VJ, Oshiro R, Makarova KS, Koonin EV, Zhang F. Nat Biotechnol. 2021 Aug 30. pii: 10.1038/s41587-021-01030-2. doi: 10.1038/s41587-021-01030-2. PubMed 34462587.
Backbone
  Vector backbone: pcDNA3.1
  Total vector size (bp): 9006
  Vector type: Mammalian Expression, CRISPR
  Selectable markers: Neomycin (select with G418)
Growth in bacteria
  Bacterial resistance: Ampicillin, 100 μg/mL
  Growth temperature: 37°C
  Growth strain: NEB Stable
  Copy number: High Copy
Gene/Insert 1
  Gene/Insert name: human codon optimized Cas13bt1 (catalytically inactivated)
  Species: Atlantic deep subsurface metagenome
  Insert size (bp): 2409
  Mutation: R95A/H100A/R769A/H773A
  Promoter: CMV
  Tag / fusion protein: HIV NES (N terminal on insert)
  Cloning method: Gibson Cloning
  Sequencing primers: 5′ taatacgactcactataggg
Gene/Insert 2
  Gene/Insert name: huADAR2dd(E488Q) (alt name: human ADAR2 deaminase domain)
  Species: H. sapiens (human)
  Insert size (bp): 1158
  Mutation: E488Q/E620G/Q696L, only the deaminase domain (aa 276-702) are expressed
  Entrez Gene: ADARB1 (a.k.a. ADAR2, DRABA2, DRADA2, NEDHYMS, RED1)
Terms and licenses: Academic/Nonprofit Terms; Industry Terms: Not Available to Industry
How to cite: pAB1923 REPAIR.t1-S was a gift from Feng Zhang (Addgene plasmid # 176321 ; http://n2t.net/addgene:176321 ; RRID:Addgene_176321)
