[The description below was written by a language model from this plasmid's Addgene catalogue record and pLannotate feature annotations shown in this document.]
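Description:
pAB1923 REPAIR.t1-S is a roughly 9 kb mammalian expression plasmid built on the pcDNA3.1 backbone that encodes a compact programmable RNA base editor. It is propagated in E. coli through a high-copy ColE1/pUC-type origin with ampicillin selection (AmpR under its own bla promoter), and it also carries an f1 origin. For mammalian cells, an SV40 promoter drives a neomycin resistance gene followed by an SV40 polyadenylation signal, allowing G418 selection of stable transfectants.

The payload is a single fusion open reading frame transcribed from the CMV enhancer/promoter and terminated by the bGH poly(A) signal; a T7 promoter lies just upstream of the coding region. From N to C terminus, the protein consists of an HIV nuclear export signal, a GS linker, human codon-optimized Cas13bt1 from an Atlantic deep subsurface metagenome, a (GGS)2 linker, and the deaminase domain (residues 276-702) of human ADAR2. Cas13bt1 is catalytically inactivated by the R95A/H100A/R769A/H773A substitutions, so it serves only as a guide-RNA-directed RNA-binding module that brings the deaminase to a chosen transcript for adenosine-to-inosine editing. The deaminase carries E488Q plus E620G and Q696L, which the record describes as specificity-enhancing mutations.

The automated feature table does not annotate the Cas13bt1 segment, leaving an unlabelled gap between the T7 promoter and the deaminase, and it matches the deaminase to the rat Adarb1 homologue although the catalogue lists it as human. The short HIV-1 LTR, ble, lacI and bom fragments are probably backbone remnants or annotation artefacts. No guide RNA cassette is annotated, so the guide presumably has to be supplied separately.
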