Features (pLannotate 1.2.2; 20 found; start..end, strand, type, name):
      1..380     +  enhancer       CMV enhancer: human cytomegalovirus immediate early enhancer
    381..584     +  promoter       CMV promoter: human cytomegalovirus (CMV) immediate early promoter
    580..613     +  LTR            5' LTR (truncated) (fragment): truncated 5' long terminal repeat (LTR) from HIV-1
    629..647     +  promoter       T7 promoter: promoter for bacteriophage T7 RNA polymerase
   3152..4318    +  CDS            Adarb1 (fragment): RED1_RAT - Also known as Red1. Experimental evidence at protein level: Swiss-Prot protein existence level 1. Catalyzes the hydrolytic deamination of adenosine to inosine in double-stranded RNA (dsRNA) referred to as A-to-I RNA editing. This may affect gene expression and function in a number of ways that include mRNA translation by changing codons and hence the amino acid sequence of proteins; pre-mRNA splicing by altering splice site recognition sequences; RNA stability by changing sequences involved in nuclease recognition; genetic stability in the case of RNA virus genomes by changing seque
   4372..4596    +  polyA_signal   bGH poly(A) signal: bovine growth hormone polyadenylation signal
   4600..4621    +  promoter       SV40 promoter (fragment): SV40 enhancer and early promoter
   4642..5070    +  rep_origin     f1 ori (sequence partly withheld): f1 bacteriophage origin of replication; arrow indicates direction of (+) strand synthesis
   5084..5413    +  promoter       SV40 promoter: SV40 enhancer and early promoter
   5480..6271    +  CDS            neo: KKA2_KLEPN - Also known as kan, nptII. Experimental evidence at protein level: Swiss-Prot protein existence level 1. Resistance to kanamycin, neomycin, paromomycin, ribostamycin, butirosin and gentamicin B. From Klebsiella pneumoniae.
   6295..6453    +  CDS            ble (fragment): BLE_KLEPN - Experimental evidence at protein level: Swiss-Prot protein existence level 1. Binding protein with a strong affinity to the bleomycin family of antibiotics. Binds to CL990; an antimitotic-antibiotic compound. From Klebsiella pneumoniae.
   6448..6569    +  polyA_signal   SV40 poly(A) signal: SV40 polyadenylation signal
   6642..6658    -  protein_bind   lac operator: The lac repressor binds to the lac operator to inhibit transcription in E. coli. This inhibition can be relieved by adding lactose or isopropyl-β-D-thiogalactopyranoside (IPTG). lac repressor encoded by lacI
   6666..6696    -  promoter       lac promoter: promoter for the E. coli lac operon
   6711..6732    -  protein_bind   CAP binding site: CAP binding activates transcription in the presence of cAMP. E. coli catabolite activator protein
   6745..6837    -  CDS            lacI (fragment): lac repressor; lacI; The lac repressor binds to the lac operator to inhibit transcription in E. coli. This inhibition can be relieved by adding lactose or isopropyl-β-D-thiogalactopyranoside (IPTG).
   7020..7608    -  rep_origin     ori: high-copy-number ColE1/pMB1/pBR322/pUC origin of replication
   7779..8639    -  CDS            AmpR: β-lactamase; bla; confers resistance to ampicillin, carbenicillin, and related antibiotics
   8640..8744    -  promoter       AmpR promoter: bla
   8803..8855    -  misc_feature   bom (fragment): basis of mobility region from pBR322
>Addgene plasmid #176321 | pAB1923 REPAIR.t1-S | addgene full sequence | sequence record 345288 | Addgene NGS Result
GACATTGATTATTGACTAGTTATTAATAGTAATCAATTACGGGGTCATTAGTTCATAGCCCATATATGGA
GTTCCGCGTTACATAACTTACGGTAAATGGCCCGCCTGGCTGACCGCCCAACGACCCCCGCCCATTGACG
TCAATAATGACGTATGTTCCCATAGTAACGCCAATAGGGACTTTCCATTGACGTCAATGGGTGGAGTATT
TACGGTAAACTGCCCACTTGGCAGTACATCAAGTGTATCATATGCCAAGTACGCCCCCTATTGACGTCAA
TGACGGTAAATGGCCCGCCTGGCATTATGCCCAGTACATGACCTTATGGGACTTTCCTACTTGGCAGTAC
ATCTACGTATTAGTCATCGCTATTACCATGGTGATGCGGTTTTGGCAGTACATCAATGGGCGTGGATAGC
GGTTTGACTCACGGGGATTTCCAAGTCTCCACCCCATTGACGTCAATGGGAGTTTGTTTTGGCACCAAAA
TCAACGGGACTTTCCAAAATGTCGTAACAACTCCGCCCCATTGACGCAAATGGGCGGTAGGCGTGTACGG
TGGGAGGTCTATATAAGCAGAGCTCTCTGGCTAACTAGAGAACCCACTGCTTACTGGCTTATCGAAATTA
ATACGACTCACTATAGGGAGACCCAAGCTGGCTAGCGTTTAAACTTAAGCTTGCCACCATGGGATCCCTT
CAACTGCCTCCACTTGAAAGACTGACACTGGGATCCGAATTCGAGAACATCAAGAAAACCAGCAACAAAG
AGGTGTACAGCATCGAGCAGTACGAGGGCGAGAAGAAGTGGTGCTTCGCCATCGTGCTGAACAGAGCCCA
GACCAACCTGGAAGAGAACCCCAAGCTGTTCGAGCAGACCCTGACCAGATTTGAGAAGATCATGAAGCAG
GACTGGTTCAACGAGGAAACGAAGAAGCTGATCTACGAGAAAGAGGAAGAAAACAAAGTCAAAGAGGAAA
TCCAGATCGCCGCCAGCGAGCGGCTGAAGAACCTGGCAAACTACTTCAGCGCCTACCTGCACGCCCCTGA
CTGCCTGATCTTCAACCGGAACGACACCATCCGGATCATCATGGAAAAGGCCTACGAGAAGTCCCGCTTC
GAGGCCAAGAAGAAGCAGCAAGAGGACATCTCCATCGAGTTCCCCGAGCTGTTTGAGGAAGAGGACAAGA
TCACCTCTGCCGGCGTGGTGTTCTTCGTCAGCTTTTTTATCGAGCGGCGGTTCCTGAACCGGCTGATGGG
CTATGTGCAGGGCTTCAGAAAGACAGAGGGCGAGTACAACATCACCAGACAGGTGTTCAGCAAGTACTGC
CTGAAGGACAGCTACAGCGTGCAGGCCCAGGATCACGATGCCGTGATGTTCAGAGACATCCTGGGCTACC
TGAGCAGAGTGCCCACCGAGATCTACCAGCACATCAAGCTGACCCGGAAGCGGAGCCAGGATCAGCTGAG
CGAGAGAAAGACCGACAAGTTCATCCTGTTCGCCCTGAAGTACCTCGAGGACTACGGACTGAAGGACCTG
GCCGATTACACCGCCTGCTTTGCCAGAAGCAAGATCAAGAGAGAGAACGAGGACACCAAAGAGACAGACG
GCAACAAGCACAAGTTCCACCGCGAGAAGCCCGTGGTGGAAATCCACTTCGACAAAGAGAAGCAGGATCA
GTTCTACATCAAGCGGAACAACGTCATCCTGAAGGCCCAGAAGAAAGGCGGCCAGAGCAACGTGTTCCGG
ATGGGAGTGTACGAGCTGAAGTATCTGGTGCTGCTGAGCCTGCTGGGCAAAGCCGAAGAGGCCATCCAGA
GAATCGACCGGTACATCAGCAGCCTGAAGAAACAGCTGCCCTACCTGGATAAGATCAGCAACGAAGAGAT
CCAGAAGTCCATCAACTTTCTGCCCAGATTCGTGCGGAGCCGGCTGGGACTGCTGCAAGTGGATGATGAG
AAGAGACTGAAAACCCGGCTGGAATACGTGAAGGCCAAGTGGACCGATAAGAAAGAGGGCAGCAGAAAGC
TGGAACTGCACCGGAAGGGCAGAGATATCCTGCGGTATATCAACGAGAGATGCGACAGACCCCTGAGCCG
GAAAGAGTATAACAACATTCTGAAGTTCATCGTGAACAAGGACTTCGCCGGCTTCTACAACGAGCTGGAA
GAACTGAAGCGGACCAGACGGCTGGACAAGAACATCATCCAGAAGCTGAGCGGCCACACCACACTGAACG
CTCTGCACGAGCGAGTGTGTGACCTGGTCCTGCAAGAGCTGGGCTCTCTGCAGTCCGAGAACCTGAAAGA
GTACATCGGACTGATCCCCAAAGAAGAGAAAGAAGTCACCTTCCGCGAGAAAGTGGACAGAATCCTGGAA
CAGCCTGTGGTGTACAAGGGCTTCCTGAGATACGAGTTCTTCAAAGAAGATAAGAAATCCTTCGCCAGGC
TGGTGGAAGAGGCTATCAAGACCAAGTGGAGCGACTTCGACATCCCTCTGGGCGAAGAGTACTACAACAT
CCCTAGCCTGGACAGATTCGACCGGACCAACAAGAAGCTGTACGAGACACTGGCCATGGACCGGCTGTGT
CTGATGATGGCCAGACAGTACTACCTGCGGCTGAACGAGAAGCTGGCCGAGAAGGCACAGCACATCTACT
GGAAAAAAGAGGACGGCCGGGAAGTCATCATCTTCAAGTTCCAGAATCCGAAAGAGCAGAAGAAGTCCTT
CAGCATCAGGTTCAGCATCCTGGACTACACCAAGATGTACGTGATGGACGACCCCGAGTTCCTGAGCAGG
CTGTGGGAGTACTTCATCCCTAAAGAGGCCAAAGAGATCGACTACCACAAGCACTACGCCAGAGCCTTCG
ACAAGTACACCAACCTGCAGAAAGAAGGCATCGACGCCATCCTGAAACTGGAAGGCAGAATCATCGAGCG
CCGGAAGATCAAGCCCGCCAAGAACTACATCGAGTTTCAAGAGATTATGAATCGGAGCGGCTACAACAAC
GACCAGCAGGTTGCCCTGAAGAGAGTGGCGAACGCCCTGCTGGCCTACAACCTGAACTTCGAGAGAGAGC
ACCTGAAGCGGTTCTACGGCGTCGTGAAGAGAGAGGGCATCGAGAAAAAATGGTCCCTGATCGTGGGAGG
GTCAGGCGGTAGTCAGCTGCATTTACCGCAGGTTTTAGCTGACGCTGTCTCACGCCTGGTCCTGGGTAAG
TTTGGTGACCTGACCGACAACTTCTCCTCCCCTCACGCTCGCAGAAAAGTGCTGGCTGGAGTCGTCATGA
CAACAGGCACAGATGTTAAAGATGCCAAGGTGATAAGTGTTTCTACAGGAACAAAATGTATTAATGGTGA
ATACATGAGTGATCGTGGCCTTGCATTAAATGACTGCCATGCAGAAATAATATCTCGGAGATCCTTGCTC
AGATTTCTTTATACACAACTTGAGCTTTACTTAAATAACAAAGATGATCAAAAAAGATCCATCTTTCAGA
AATCAGAGCGAGGGGGGTTTAGGCTGAAGGAGAATGTCCAGTTTCATCTGTACATCAGCACCTCTCCCTG
TGGAGATGCCAGAATCTTCTCACCACATGAGCCAATCCTGGAAGAACCAGCAGATAGACACCCAAATCGT
AAAGCAAGAGGACAGCTACGGACCAAAATAGAGTCTGGTCAGGGGACGATTCCAGTGCGCTCCAATGCGA
GCATCCAAACGTGGGACGGGGTGCTGCAAGGGGAGCGGCTGCTCACCATGTCCTGCAGTGACAAGATTGC
ACGCTGGAACGTGGTGGGCATCCAGGGATCACTGCTCAGCATTTTCGTGGAGCCCATTTACTTCTCGAGC
ATCATCCTGGGCAGCCTTTACCACGGGGACCACCTTTCCAGGGCCATGTACCAGCGGATCTCCAACATAG
AGGACCTGCCACCTCTCTACACCCTCAACAAGCCTTTGCTCAGTGGCATCAGCAATGCAGAAGCACGGCA
GCCAGGGAAGGCCCCCAACTTCAGTGTCAACTGGACGGTAGGCGACTCCGCTATTGAGGTCATCAACGCC
ACGACTGGGAAGGATGGCCTGGGCCGCGCGTCCCGCCTGTGTAAGCACGCGTTGTACTGTCGCTGGATGC
GTGTGCACGGCAAGGTTCCCTCCCACTTACTACGCTCCAAGATTACCAAGCCCAACGTGTACCATGAGTC
CAAGCTGGCGGCAAAGGAGTACCAGGCCGCCAAGGCGCGTCTGTTCACAGCCTTCATCAAGGCGGGGCTG
GGGGCCTGGGTGGAGAAGCCCACCGAGCAGGACCTGTTCTCACTCACGTAAGCGGCCGCTCGAGTCTAGA
GGGCCCGTTTAAACCCACTGATCAGCCTCGACTGTGCCTTCTAGTTGCCAGCCATCTGTTGTTTGCCCCT
CCCCCGTGCCTTCCTTGACCCTGGAAGGTGCCACTCCCACTGTCCTTTCCTAATAAAATGAGGAAATTGC
ATCGCATTGTCTGAGTAGGTGTCATTCTATTCTGGGGGGTGGGGTGGGGCAGGACAGCAAGGGGGAGGAT
TGGGAAGACAATAGCAGGCATGCTGGGGATGCGGTGGGCTCTATGGCTTCTGAGGCGGAAAGAACCAGCT
GGGGCTCTAGGGGGTATCCCC
[124 nt withheld, positions 4642-4765]
C
[91 nt withheld, positions 4767-4857]
A
[49 nt withheld, positions 4859-4907]
CCTTTGACGTTGGAGTCCACGTTCTTT
[37 nt withheld, positions 4935-4971]
ACCCTATCTCGGTCTATTCTTTTGATTTATAAGGGATTTTGCCGATTTCGGCCTATTGGTTAAAAAATGA
GCTGATTTAACAAAAATTTAACGCGAATTAATTCTGTGGAATGTGTGTCAGTTAGGGTGTGGAAAGTCCC
CAGGCTCCCCAGCAGGCAGAAGTATGCAAAGCATGCATCTCAATTAGTCAGCAACCAGGTGTGGAAAGTC
CCCAGGCTCCCCAGCAGGCAGAAGTATGCAAAGCATGCATCTCAATTAGTCAGCAACCATAGTCCCGCCC
CTAACTCCGCCCATCCCGCCCCTAACTCCGCCCAGTTCCGCCCATTCTCCGCCCCATGGCTGACTAATTT
TTTTTATTTATGCAGAGGCCGAGGCCGCCTCTGCCTCTGAGCTATTCCAGAAGTAGTGAGGAGGCTTTTT
TGGAGGCCTAGGCTTTTGCAAAAAGCTCCCGGGAGCTTGTATATCCATTTTCGGATCTGATCAAGAGACA
GGATGAGGATCGTTTCGCATGATTGAACAAGATGGATTGCACGCAGGTTCTCCGGCCGCTTGGGTGGAGA
GGCTATTCGGCTATGACTGGGCACAACAGACAATCGGCTGCTCTGATGCCGCCGTGTTCCGGCTGTCAGC
GCAGGGGCGCCCGGTTCTTTTTGTCAAGACCGACCTGTCCGGTGCCCTGAATGAACTGCAGGACGAGGCA
GCGCGGCTATCGTGGCTGGCCACGACGGGCGTTCCTTGCGCAGCTGTGCTCGACGTTGTCACTGAAGCGG
GAAGGGACTGGCTGCTATTGGGCGAAGTGCCGGGGCAGGATCTCCTGTCATCTCACCTTGCTCCTGCCGA
GAAAGTATCCATCATGGCTGATGCAATGCGGCGGCTGCATACGCTTGATCCGGCTACCTGCCCATTCGAC
CACCAAGCGAAACATCGCATCGAGCGAGCACGTACTCGGATGGAAGCCGGTCTTGTCGATCAGGATGATC
TGGACGAAGAGCATCAGGGGCTCGCGCCAGCCGAACTGTTCGCCAGGCTCAAGGCGCGCATGCCCGACGG
CGAGGATCTCGTCGTGACCCATGGCGATGCCTGCTTGCCGAATATCATGGTGGAAAATGGCCGCTTTTCT
GGATTCATCGACTGTGGCCGGCTGGGTGTGGCGGACCGCTATCAGGACATAGCGTTGGCTACCCGTGATA
TTGCTGAAGAGCTTGGCGGCGAATGGGCTGACCGCTTCCTCGTGCTTTACGGTATCGCCGCTCCCGATTC
GCAGCGCATCGCCTTCTATCGCCTTCTTGACGAGTTCTTCTGAGCGGGACTCTGGGGTTCGAAATGACCG
ACCAAGCGACGCCCAACCTGCCATCACGAGATTTCGATTCCACCGCCGCCTTCTATGAAAGGTTGGGCTT
CGGAATCGTTTTCCGGGACGCCGGCTGGATGATCCTCCAGCGCGGGGATCTCATGCTGGAGTTCTTCGCC
CACCCCAACTTGTTTATTGCAGCTTATAATGGTTACAAATAAAGCAATAGCATCACAAATTTCACAAATA
AAGCATTTTTTTCACTGCATTCTAGTTGTGGTTTGTCCAAACTCATCAATGTATCTTATCATGTCTGTAT
ACCGTCGACCTCTAGCTAGAGCTTGGCGTAATCATGGTCATAGCTGTTTCCTGTGTGAAATTGTTATCCG
CTCACAATTCCACACAACATACGAGCCGGAAGCATAAAGTGTAAAGCCTGGGGTGCCTAATGAGTGAGCT
AACTCACATTAATTGCGTTGCGCTCACTGCCCGCTTTCCAGTCGGGAAACCTGTCGTGCCAGCTGCATTA
ATGAATCGGCCAACGCGCGGGGAGAGGCGGTTTGCGTATTGGGCGCTCTTCCGCTTCCTCGCTCACTGAC
TCGCTGCGCTCGGTCGTTCGGCTGCGGCGAGCGGTATCAGCTCACTCAAAGGCGGTAATACGGTTATCCA
CAGAATCAGGGGATAACGCAGGAAAGAACATGTGAGCAAAAGGCCAGCAAAAGGCCAGGAACCGTAAAAA
GGCCGCGTTGCTGGCGTTTTTCCATAGGCTCCGCCCCCCTGACGAGCATCACAAAAATCGACGCTCAAGT
CAGAGGTGGCGAAACCCGACAGGACTATAAAGATACCAGGCGTTTCCCCCTGGAAGCTCCCTCGTGCGCT
CTCCTGTTCCGACCCTGCCGCTTACCGGATACCTGTCCGCCTTTCTCCCTTCGGGAAGCGTGGCGCTTTC
TCATAGCTCACGCTGTAGGTATCTCAGTTCGGTGTAGGTCGTTCGCTCCAAGCTGGGCTGTGTGCACGAA
CCCCCCGTTCAGCCCGACCGCTGCGCCTTATCCGGTAACTATCGTCTTGAGTCCAACCCGGTAAGACACG
ACTTATCGCCACTGGCAGCAGCCACTGGTAACAGGATTAGCAGAGCGAGGTATGTAGGCGGTGCTACAGA
GTTCTTGAAGTGGTGGCCTAACTACGGCTACACTAGAAGAACAGTATTTGGTATCTGCGCTCTGCTGAAG
CCAGTTACCTTCGGAAAAAGAGTTGGTAGCTCTTGATCCGGCAAACAAACCACCGCTGGTAGCGGTGGTT
TTTTTGTTTGCAAGCAGCAGATTACGCGCAGAAAAAAAGGATCTCAAGAAGATCCTTTGATCTTTTCTAC
GGGGTCTGACGCTCAGTGGAACGAAAACTCACGTTAAGGGATTTTGGTCATGAGATTATCAAAAAGGATC
TTCACCTAGATCCTTTTAAATTAAAAATGAAGTTTTAAATCAATCTAAAGTATATATGAGTAAACTTGGT
CTGACAGTTACCAATGCTTAATCAGTGAGGCACCTATCTCAGCGATCTGTCTATTTCGTTCATCCATAGT
TGCCTGACTCCCCGTCGTGTAGATAACTACGATACGGGAGGGCTTACCATCTGGCCCCAGTGCTGCAATG
ATACCGCGAGACCCACGCTCACCGGCTCCAGATTTATCAGCAATAAACCAGCCAGCCGGAAGGGCCGAGC
GCAGAAGTGGTCCTGCAACTTTATCCGCCTCCATCCAGTCTATTAATTGTTGCCGGGAAGCTAGAGTAAG
TAGTTCGCCAGTTAATAGTTTGCGCAACGTTGTTGCCATTGCTACAGGCATCGTGGTGTCACGCTCGTCG
TTTGGTATGGCTTCATTCAGCTCCGGTTCCCAACGATCAAGGCGAGTTACATGATCCCCCATGTTGTGCA
AAAAAGCGGTTAGCTCCTTCGGTCCTCCGATCGTTGTCAGAAGTAAGTTGGCCGCAGTGTTATCACTCAT
GGTTATGGCAGCACTGCATAATTCTCTTACTGTCATGCCATCCGTAAGATGCTTTTCTGTGACTGGTGAG
TACTCAACCAAGTCATTCTGAGAATAGTGTATGCGGCGACCGAGTTGCTCTTGCCCGGCGTCAATACGGG
ATAATACCGCGCCACATAGCAGAACTTTAAAAGTGCTCATCATTGGAAAACGTTCTTCGGGGCGAAAACT
CTCAAGGATCTTACCGCTGTTGAGATCCAGTTCGATGTAACCCACTCGTGCACCCAACTGATCTTCAGCA
TCTTTTACTTTCACCAGCGTTTCTGGGTGAGCAAAAACAGGAAGGCAAAATGCCGCAAAAAAGGGAATAA
GGGCGACACGGAAATGTTGAATACTCATACTCTTCCTTTTTCAATATTATTGAAGCATTTATCAGGGTTA
TTGTCTCATGAGCGGATACATATTTGAATGTATTTAGAAAAATAAACAAATAGGGGTTCCGCGCACATTT
CCCCGAAAAGTGCCACCTGACGTCGACGGATCGGGAGATCTCCCGATCCCCTATGGTGCACTCTCAGTAC
AATCTGCTCTGATGCCGCATAGTTAAGCCAGTATCTGCTCCCTGCTTGTGTGTTGGAGGTCGCTGAGTAG
TGCGCGAGCAAAATTTAAGCTACAACAAGGCAAGGCTTGACCGACAATTGCATGAAGAATCTGCTTAGGG
TTAGGCGTTTTGCGCTGCTTCGCGATGTACGGGCCAGATATACGCGTT
